Addgene plasmid #206873: pET15-VraS - L114S/D242G
Purpose: Bacterial Expression of VraS double mutant L114S/D242G
Depositing lab: May Abdelaziz. Depositing organization: University of Texas at Tyler. Publication: Staphylococcus aureus sensor histidine kinase VraS mutations linked to antibiotic resistance affect enzymatic catalysis, stability, and substrate interactions. Cagle-White B, Bhattarai S, Sunderhaus A, Scott E, Solis A, Marsh L, Catague KL, Sarkar A, Abdel Aziz MH. Arch Biochem Biophys. 2026 Feb;776:110715. doi: 10.1016/j.abb.2025.110715. Epub 2025 Dec 24. PubMed 41453699.
Backbone
  Vector backbone: pET15b
  Vector type: Bacterial Expression
Growth in bacteria
  Bacterial resistance: Ampicillin, 100 μg/mL
  Growth temperature: 37°C
  Growth strain: DH5alpha
  Copy number: High Copy
Gene/Insert
  Gene/Insert name: VraS
  Species: Staphylococcus aureus
  Mutation: L114S/D242G
  Tag / fusion protein: 6x His (N terminal on backbone)
  Cloning method: Restriction Enzyme; 5′ cloning site Nde I (unknown if destroyed); 3′ cloning site Xho I (unknown if destroyed)
Terms and licenses: Academic/Nonprofit Terms; Industry Terms: Not Available to Industry
How to cite: pET15-VraS - L114S/D242G was a gift from May Abdelaziz (Addgene plasmid # 206873 ; http://n2t.net/addgene:206873 ; RRID:Addgene_206873)
