[The description below was written by a language model from this plasmid's Addgene catalogue record and pLannotate feature annotations shown in this document.]
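Description:
pET15-VraS - L114S/D242G is a bacterial expression plasmid built on the pET15b backbone for producing a double-mutant form of VraS, the sensor histidine kinase from Staphylococcus aureus. It is propagated in E. coli under ampicillin selection through the β-lactamase (AmpR) gene and replicates from a ColE1/pMB1-type origin. The catalogue lists it as high copy, although the feature table also shows the rop gene and the bom region inherited from pBR322, which normally moderate copy number. An f1 origin and non-functional fragments of the tetracycline resistance gene are also present as backbone remnants.

The expression cassette follows the standard T7lac design: a T7 promoter immediately followed by a lac operator, the T7 gene 10 ribosome binding site, the coding region, and a T7 terminator. The plasmid-borne lacI gene supplies repressor, so transcription stays low until IPTG is added in a host that provides T7 RNA polymerase. The insert was cloned between NdeI and XhoI, in frame with an N-terminal 6xHis tag from the backbone. The annotation also detects a TEV protease recognition site between the tag region and the insert, which would allow tag removal after purification. The vraS match spans about 786 nt and is flagged as a fragment, suggesting that only part of the protein is encoded, though the record does not define the boundaries. The functional text attached to that annotation describes an unrelated PprA/PprB system and should be disregarded, and the short downstream "SET1" hit is probably a backbone sequence match rather than a deliberate fusion.

The L114S and D242G substitutions are associated with antibiotic resistance. The construct is intended for recombinant production of the mutant kinase for study of its catalysis, stability and substrate interactions.
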