Features (pLannotate 1.2.2; 20 found; start..end, strand, type, name):
      1..19      +  promoter       T7 promoter: promoter for bacteriophage T7 RNA polymerase
     20..44      +  protein_bind   lac operator: The lac repressor binds to the lac operator to inhibit transcription in E. coli. This inhibition can be relieved by adding lactose or isopropyl-β-D-thiogalactopyranoside (IPTG). lac repressor encoded by lacI
     59..81      +  RBS            RBS: efficient ribosome binding site from bacteriophage T7 gene 10 (Olins and Rangwala, 1989)
    106..122     +  CDS            capTEV™ (fragment): composite tag for in vivo biotinylation, TEV protease cleavage, and 6xHis tagging
    139..159     +  CDS            TEV site: tobacco etch virus (TEV) protease recognition and cleavage site
    163..948     +  CDS            vraS (fragment): VRAS_STAAM - Experimental evidence at protein level: Swiss-Prot protein existence level 1. Member of the two-component regulatory system PprA/PprB involved in biofilm formation by controlling the expression of many related genes including type IVb pili major subunit flp pilin, adhesin bapA or cupE fimbriae. Modulates also quorum-sensing signal production acting on both negative and positive modulators. Functions as a heme sensor histidine kinase which is autophosphorylated at a histidine residue and transfers its phosphate group to PprB. From Staphylococcus aureus (strain Mu50 / ATCC 700699).
    974..1023    +  CDS            SET1 (fragment): solubility-enhancement tag derived from T7 phage gene 10B
   1031..1078    +  terminator     T7 terminator: transcription terminator for bacteriophage T7 RNA polymerase
   1115..1543    +  rep_origin     f1 ori (sequence partly withheld): f1 bacteriophage origin of replication; arrow indicates direction of (+) strand synthesis
   1596..1700    +  promoter       AmpR promoter: bla
   1701..2561    +  CDS            AmpR: β-lactamase; bla; confers resistance to ampicillin, carbenicillin, and related antibiotics
   2732..3320    +  rep_origin     ori: high-copy-number ColE1/pMB1/pBR322/pUC origin of replication
   3506..3645    -  misc_feature   bom: basis of mobility region from pBR322
   3747..3938    -  CDS            rop: Rop protein, which maintains plasmids at low copy number; rop
   3955..4335    +  CDS            YPB1_ECOLX: Protein predicted: Swiss-Prot protein existence level 4. From Escherichia coli.
   4407..4698    -  CDS            TcR (fragment): tetracycline efflux protein; tet; confers resistance to tetracycline
   4713..4734    -  protein_bind   CAP binding site: CAP binding activates transcription in the presence of cAMP. E. coli catabolite activator protein
   4747..5829    -  CDS            lacI: lac repressor; lacI; The lac repressor binds to the lac operator to inhibit transcription in E. coli. This inhibition can be relieved by adding lactose or isopropyl-β-D-thiogalactopyranoside (IPTG).
   5830..5907    -  promoter       lacI promoter: lacI
   5915..6194    -  CDS            TcR (fragment): tetracycline efflux protein; tet; confers resistance to tetracycline
>Addgene plasmid #206873 | pET15-VraS - L114S/D242G | addgene full sequence | sequence record 406193 | Addgene NGS Result
TAATACGACTCACTATAGGGGAATTGTGAGCGGATAACAATTCCCCTCTAGAAATAATTTTGTTTAACTT
TAAGAAGGAGATATACCATGGGCGAGCTCAGCAGCCATCATCATCATCATCACAGCAGCGGCCATATGGA
GGATCTGTACTTTCAGAGCTGCATGGAGGGTGAAACCGTGGGCATCAACGACCAGAACATCGAGATTTAC
AGCGAAACCCTGGATCTGTATCACACCCTGGTTCCGTCAAACCAGGAGCTGCACAAGCTGCGTCTGAAAA
CCCAAAACCTGACCAACGAAAACTACAACATCAACGACGTGAAGGTTAAGAAAATCATTGAGGATGAACG
TCAACGTCTGGCGCGTGAGCTGCACGACAGCGTGAGCCAGCAACTGTTCGCGGCGAGCATGATGCTGAGC
GCGATTAAGGAGACCAAACTGGAACCGCCGCTGGACCAGCAAATCCCGATTCTGGAGAAAATGGTTCAGG
ATAGCCAACTGGAAATGCGTGCGCTGCTGCTGCACCTGCGTCCGCTGGGTCTGAAGGATAAAAGCCTGGG
CGAGGGCATCAAGGACCTGGTGATTGATCTGCAGAAGAAAGTTCCGATGAAAGTGGTTCACGAAATCCAA
GGTTTCAAGGTGCCGAAAGGCATTGAGGATCACCTGTTTCGTATCACCCAGGAAGCGATTAGCAACACCC
TGCGTCACAGCAACGGTACCAAGGTGACCGTTGAACTGTTCAACAAAGACGATTACCTGCTGCTGCGTAT
CCAGGACAACGGCAAGGGCTTTAACGTTGATGAGAAACTGGAACAAAGCTATGGTCTGAAGAACATGCGT
GAGCGTGCGCTGGAAATCGGCGCGACCTTTCACATTGTGAGCCTGCCGGACAGCGGTACCCGTATTGAGG
TTAAGGCGCCGCTGAACAAAGAAGATAGCTATGACGATTAACCCGGGTCGACTCGAGGATCCGGCTGCTA
ACAAAGCCCGAAAGGAAGCTGAGTTGGCTGCTGCCACCGCTGAGCAATAACTAGCATAACCCCTTGGGGC
CTCTAAACGGGTCTTGAGGGGTTTTTTGCTGAAAGGAGGAACTATATCCGGATTGGCGAATGGG
[124 nt withheld, positions 1115-1238]
C
[91 nt withheld, positions 1240-1330]
A
[49 nt withheld, positions 1332-1380]
CCTTTGACGTTGGAGTCCACGTTCTTT
[37 nt withheld, positions 1408-1444]
ACCCTATCTCGGTCTATTCTTTTGATTTATAAGGGATTTTGCCGATTTCGGCCTATTGGTTAAAAAATGA
GCTGATTTAACAAAAATTTAACGCGAATTTTAACAAAATATTAACGCTTACAATTTAGGTGGCACTTTTC
GGGGAAATGTGCGCGGAACCCCTATTTGTTTATTTTTCTAAATACATTCAAATATGTATCCGCTCATGAG
ACAATAACCCTGATAAATGCTTCAATAATATTGAAAAAGGAAGAGTATGAGTATTCAACATTTCCGTGTC
GCCCTTATTCCCTTTTTTGCGGCATTTTGCCTTCCTGTTTTTGCTCACCCAGAAACGCTGGTGAAAGTAA
AAGATGCTGAAGATCAGTTGGGTGCACGAGTGGGTTACATCGAACTGGATCTCAACAGCGGTAAGATCCT
TGAGAGTTTTCGCCCCGAAGAACGTTTTCCAATGATGAGCACTTTTAAAGTTCTGCTATGTGGCGCGGTA
TTATCCCGTATTGACGCCGGGCAAGAGCAACTCGGTCGCCGCATACACTATTCTCAGAATGACTTGGTTG
AGTACTCACCAGTCACAGAAAAGCATCTTACGGATGGCATGACAGTAAGAGAATTATGCAGTGCTGCCAT
AACCATGAGTGATAACACTGCGGCCAACTTACTTCTGACAACGATCGGAGGACCGAAGGAGCTAACCGCT
TTTTTGCACAACATGGGGGATCATGTAACTCGCCTTGATCGTTGGGAACCGGAGCTGAATGAAGCCATAC
CAAACGACGAGCGTGACACCACGATGCCTGCAGCAATGGCAACAACGTTGCGCAAACTATTAACTGGCGA
ACTACTTACTCTAGCTTCCCGGCAACAATTAATAGACTGGATGGAGGCGGATAAAGTTGCAGGACCACTT
CTGCGCTCGGCCCTTCCGGCTGGCTGGTTTATTGCTGATAAATCTGGAGCCGGTGAGCGTGGGTCTCGCG
GTATCATTGCAGCACTGGGGCCAGATGGTAAGCCCTCCCGTATCGTAGTTATCTACACGACGGGGAGTCA
GGCAACTATGGATGAACGAAATAGACAGATCGCTGAGATAGGTGCCTCACTGATTAAGCATTGGTAACTG
TCAGACCAAGTTTACTCATATATACTTTAGATTGATTTAAAACTTCATTTTTAATTTAAAAGGATCTAGG
TGAAGATCCTTTTTGATAATCTCATGACCAAAATCCCTTAACGTGAGTTTTCGTTCCACTGAGCGTCAGA
CCCCGTAGAAAAGATCAAAGGATCTTCTTGAGATCCTTTTTTTCTGCGCGTAATCTGCTGCTTGCAAACA
AAAAAACCACCGCTACCAGCGGTGGTTTGTTTGCCGGATCAAGAGCTACCAACTCTTTTTCCGAAGGTAA
CTGGCTTCAGCAGAGCGCAGATACCAAATACTGTCCTTCTAGTGTAGCCGTAGTTAGGCCACCACTTCAA
GAACTCTGTAGCACCGCCTACATACCTCGCTCTGCTAATCCTGTTACCAGTGGCTGCTGCCAGTGGCGAT
AAGTCGTGTCTTACCGGGTTGGACTCAAGACGATAGTTACCGGATAAGGCGCAGCGGTCGGGCTGAACGG
GGGGTTCGTGCACACAGCCCAGCTTGGAGCGAACGACCTACACCGAACTGAGATACCTACAGCGTGAGCT
ATGAGAAAGCGCCACGCTTCCCGAAGGGAGAAAGGCGGACAGGTATCCGGTAAGCGGCAGGGTCGGAACA
GGAGAGCGCACGAGGGAGCTTCCAGGGGGAAACGCCTGGTATCTTTATAGTCCTGTCGGGTTTCGCCACC
TCTGACTTGAGCGTCGATTTTTGTGATGCTCGTCAGGGGGGCGGAGCCTATGGAAAAACGCCAGCAACGC
GGCCTTTTTACGGTTCCTGGCCTTTTGCTGGCCTTTTGCTCACATGTTCTTTCCTGCGTTATCCCCTGAT
TCTGTGGATAACCGTATTACCGCCTTTGAGTGAGCTGATACCGCTCGCCGCAGCCGAACGACCGAGCGCA
GCGAGTCAGTGAGCGAGGAAGCGGAAGAGCGCCTGATGCGGTATTTTCTCCTTACGCATCTGTGCGGTAT
TTCACACCGCAATGGTGCACTCTCAGTACAATCTGCTCTGATGCCGCATAGTTAAGCCAGTATACACTCC
GCTATCGCTACGTGACTGGGTCATGGCTGCGCCCCGACACCCGCCAACACCCGCTGACGCGCCCTGACGG
GCTTGTCTGCTCCCGGCATCCGCTTACAGACAAGCTGTGACCGTCTCCGGGAGCTGCATGTGTCAGAGGT
TTTCACCGTCATCACCGAAACGCGCGAGGCAGCTGCGGTAAAGCTCATCAGCGTGGTCGTGAAGCGATTC
ACAGATGTCTGCCTGTTCATCCGCGTCCAGCTCGTTGAGTTTCTCCAGAAGCGTTAATGTCTGGCTTCTG
ATAAAGCGGGCCATGTTAAGGGCGGTTTTTTCCTGTTTGGTCACTGATGCCTCCGTGTAAGGGGGATTTC
TGTTCATGGGGGTAATGATACCGATGAAACGAGAGAGGATGCTCACGATACGGGTTACTGATGATGAACA
TGCCCGGTTACTGGAACGTTGTGAGGGTAAACAACTGGCGGTATGGATGCGGCGGGACCAGAGAAAAATC
ACTCAGGGTCAATGCCAGCGCTTCGTTAATACAGATGTAGGTGTTCCACAGGGTAGCCAGCAGCATCCTG
CGATGCAGATCCGGAACATAATGGTGCAGGGCGCTGACTTCCGCGTTTCCAGACTTTACGAAACACGGAA
ACCGAAGACCATTCATGTTGTTGCTCAGGTCGCAGACGTTTTGCAGCAGCAGTCGCTTCACGTTCGCTCG
CGTATCGGTGATTCATTCTGCTAACCAGTAAGGCAACCCCGCCAGCCTAGCCGGGTCCTCAACGACAGGA
GCACGATCATGCGCACCCGTGGGGCCGCCATGCCGGCGATAATGGCCTGCTTCTCGCCGAAACGTTTGGT
GGCGGGACCAGTGACGAAGGCTTGAGCGAGGGCGTGCAAGATTCCGAATACCGCAAGCGACAGGCCGATC
ATCGTCGCGCTCCAGCGAAAGCGGTCCTCGCCGAAAATGACCCAGAGCGCTGCCGGCACCTGTCCTACGA
GTTGCATGATAAAGAAGACAGTCATAAGTGCGGCGACGATAGTCATGCCCCGCGCCCACCGGAAGGAGCT
GACTGGGTTGAAGGCTCTCAAGGGCATCGGTCGAGATCCCGGTGCCTAATGAGTGAGCTAACTTACATTA
ATTGCGTTGCGCTCACTGCCCGCTTTCCAGTCGGGAAACCTGTCGTGCCAGCTGCATTAATGAATCGGCC
AACGCGCGGGGAGAGGCGGTTTGCGTATTGGGCGCCAGGGTGGTTTTTCTTTTCACCAGTGAGACGGGCA
ACAGCTGATTGTCCTTCACCGCCTGGCCCTGAGAGAGTTGCAGCAAGCGGTCCACGCTGGTTTGCCCCAG
CAGGCGAAAATCCTGTTTGATGGTGGTTAACGGCGGGATATAACATGAGCTGTCTTCGGTATCGTCGTAT
CCCACTACCGAGATATCCGCACCAACGCGCAGCCCGGACTCGGTAATGGCGCGCATTGCGCCCAGCGCCA
TCTGATCGTTGGCAACCAGCATCGTAGTGGGAACGATGCCCTCATTCAGCATTTGCATGGTTTGTTGAAA
ACCGGACATGGCACTCCAGTCGCCTTCCCGTTCCGCTATCGGCTGAATTTGATTGCGAGTGAGATATTTA
TGCCAGCCAGCCAGACGCAGACGCGCCGAGACAGAACTTAATGGGCCCGCTAACAGCGCGATTTGCTGGT
GACCCAATGCGACCAGATGCTCCACGCCCAGTCGCGTACCGTCTTCATGGGAGAAAATAATACTGTTGAT
GGGTGTCTGGTCAGAGACATCAAGAAATAACGCCGGAACATTAGTGCAGGCAGCTTCCACAGCAATGGCA
TCCTGGTCATCCAGCGGATAGTTAATGATCAGCCCACTGACGCGTTGCGCGAGAAGATTGTGCACCGCCG
CTTTACAGGCTTCGACGCCGCTTCGTTCTACCATCGACACCACCACGCTGGCACCCAGTTGATCGGCGCG
AGATTTAATCGCCGCGACAATTTGCGACGGCGCGTGCAGGGCCAGACTGGAGGTGGCAACGCCAATCAGC
AACGACTGTTTGCCCGCCAGTTGTTGTGCCACGCGGTTGGGAATGTAATTCAGCTCCGCCATCGCCGCTT
CCACTTTTTCCCGCGTTTTCGCAGAAACGTGGCTGGCCTGGTTCACCACGCGGGAAACGGTCTGATAAGA
GACACCGGCATACTCTGCGACATCGTATAACGTTACTGGTTTCACATTCACCACCCTGAATTGACTCTCT
TCCGGGCGCTATCATGCCATACCGCGAAAGGTTTTGCGCCATTCGATGGTGTCCGGGATCTCGACGCTCT
CCCTTATGCGACTCCTGCATTAGGAAGCAGCCCAGTAGTAGGTTGAGGCCGTTGAGCACCGCCGCCGCAA
GGAATGGTGCATGCAAGGAGATGGCGCCCAACAGTCCCCCGGCCACGGGGCCTGCCACCATACCCACGCC
GAAACAAGCGCTCATGAGCCCGAAGTGGCGAGCCCGATCTTCCCCATCGGTGATGTCGGCGATATAGGCG
CCAGCAACCGCACCTGTGGCGCCGGTGATGCCGGCCACGATGCGTCCGGCGTAGAGGATCGAGATCTCGA
TCCCGCGAAAT
