>Addgene plasmid #206873 | pET15-VraS - L114S/D242G | depositor partial sequence | sequence record 402737 | insert
GGGCGGTGCTTCTTTCGGGCTTTGTTAGCAGCCGGATCCTCGAGTCGACCCGGGTTAATCGTCATAGCTA
TCTTCCTTTGTTCAGCGGCGCCTTAACCTCAATACGGGTACCGCTGTCCGGCAGGCTCACAATGTGAAAG
GTCGCGCCGATTTCCAGCGCACGCTCACGCATGTTCTTCAGACCATAGCTTTGTTCCAGTTTCTCATCAA
CGTTAAAGCCCTTGCCGTTGTCCTGGATACGCAGCAGCAGGTAATCGTCTTTGTTGAACAGTTCAACGGT
CACCTTGGTACCGTTGCTGTGACGCAGGGTGTTGCTAATCGCTTCCTGGGTGATACGAAACAGGTGATCC
TCAATGCCTTTCGGCACCTTGAAACCTTGGATTTCGTGAACCACTTTCATCGGAACTTTCTTCTGCAGAT
CAATCACCAGGTCCTTGATGCCCTCGCCCAGGCTTTTATCCTTCAGACCCAGCGGACGCAGGTGCAGCAG
CAGCGCACGCATTTCCAGTTGGCTATCCTGAACCATTTTCTCCAGAATCGGGATTTGCTGGTCCAGCGGC
GGTTCCAGTTTGGTCTCCTTAATCGCGCTCAGCATCATGCTCGCCGCGAACAGTTGCTGGCTCACGCTGT
CGTGCAGCTCACGCGCCAGACGTTGACGTTCATCCTCAATGATTTTCTTAACCTTCACGTCGTTGATGTT
GTAGTTTTCGTTGGTCAGGTTTTGGGTTTTCAGACGCAGCTTGTGCAGCTCCTGGTTCGACGGAACCAGG
GTGTGATACAGATCCAGGGTTTCGCTGTAAATCTCGATGTTCTGGTCGTTGATGCCCACGGTTTCACCCT
CCATGCAGCTCTGAAAGTACAGATCCTCCATATGGCCGCTGCTGTGATGATGATGATGATGGCTGCTGAG
CTCGCCCATGGTATATCTCCTTCTTAAAGTTAAACAAAATTATTTCTAGAGGGGAATTGTTATCCGCTCA
CAATTCCCCTATAGTGAGTCGTATTAATTTCGCGGGATCGAGATCTCGATCCTCTACGCCGGAACGCATC
GTGGCCGGCATCACCGGCGCCCACAGGTGCGGTTGCTGGCGCCTATATCGCCGACATCACCCATGGGGGA
AGATCGGGCTCGCCACTTCGGGNTCATGAACGCTTGTTTCGGGTGGGGTATGGTGGCAGGCCCCCGGGCC
GGGGGACTGTTGGGGCCCTTTCCTTGATGGCCCATTTCTTGGGG
